Addgene plasmid #116169: pHAGE-BRAF-K601N
Purpose: Lentiviral expression of BRAF K601N
Depositing lab: Gordon Mills & Kenneth Scott. Depositing organization: Baylor College of Medicine. Publication: Systematic Functional Annotation of Somatic Mutations in Cancer. Ng PK, Li J, Jeong KJ, Shao S, Chen H, Tsang YH, Sengupta S, Wang Z, Bhavana VH, Tran R, Soewito S, Minussi DC, Moreno D, Kong K, Dogruluk T, Lu H, Gao J, Tokheim C, Zhou DC, Johnson AM, Zeng J, Ip CKM, Ju Z, Wester M, Yu S, Li Y, Vellano CP, Schultz N, Karchin R, Ding L, Lu Y, Cheung LWT, Chen K, Shaw KR, Meric-Bernstam F, Scott KL, Yi S, Sahni N, Liang H, Mills GB. Cancer Cell. 2018 Mar 12;33(3):450-462.e10. doi: 10.1016/j.ccell.2018.01.021. PubMed 29533785.
Backbone
  Vector backbone: pHAGE
  Vector type: Lentiviral
Growth in bacteria
  Bacterial resistance: Ampicillin, 100 μg/mL
  Growth temperature: 37°C
  Growth strain: Stbl3
  Copy number: High Copy
Gene/Insert
  Gene/Insert name: BRAF
  Species: H. sapiens (human)
  Mutation: K601N
  Entrez Gene: BRAF (a.k.a. B-RAF1, B-raf, BRAF-1, BRAF1, NS7, RAFB1)
  Cloning method: Gateway Cloning
Terms and licenses: Academic/Nonprofit Terms; Industry Terms: Not Available to Industry
How to cite: pHAGE-BRAF-K601N was a gift from Gordon Mills & Kenneth Scott (Addgene plasmid # 116169 ; http://n2t.net/addgene:116169 ; RRID:Addgene_116169)
