[The description below was written by a language model from this plasmid's Addgene catalogue record and pLannotate feature annotations shown in this document.]
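Description:
pHAGE-BRAF-K601N is a lentiviral expression plasmid of about 10.8 kb, built on the HIV-1-derived pHAGE backbone and carrying human BRAF with the K601N substitution. In bacteria it is maintained through a high-copy ColE1/pUC-type origin and selected with ampicillin via the β-lactamase gene. The viral portion contains a truncated 5' LTR, the Ψ packaging signal with an adjoining gag fragment, the Rev response element for Rev-dependent nuclear export of the genomic RNA, the cPPT/CTS element, and a ΔU3 self-inactivating 3' LTR. Together these allow the cassette to be packaged into particles when helper functions are supplied in trans, and then integrated into target cells without retaining LTR promoter activity. Small fragments of rev, nef, lac and SV40 sequences are also annotated and appear to be backbone remnants.

The payload is driven by the strong constitutive human EF-1α promoter. The BRAF open reading frame sits between attB1 and attB2 sites, consistent with its recorded insertion by Gateway recombination. Downstream lie short T3 and T7 promoter sequences, a partial attB4 site and a V5 epitope tag; the record does not indicate whether the V5 tag is translated in frame with BRAF. An EMCV IRES then directs translation of puromycin N-acetyltransferase from the same transcript, so transduced cells can be selected with puromycin, and a WPRE enhances transcript expression.

BRAF encodes a kinase that phosphorylates MAP2K1 to activate the MAP kinase pathway. This construct provides stable expression of the K601N variant in mammalian cells and was deposited with a study on systematic functional annotation of somatic cancer mutations.
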