Features (pLannotate 1.2.2; 30 found; start..end, strand, type, name):
    377..634     +  LTR            5' LTR (truncated): truncated 5' long terminal repeat (LTR) from HIV-1
    681..806     +  misc_feature   HIV-1 Ψ: packaging signal of human immunodeficiency virus type 1
    790..1128    +  CDS            HIV-1 gag (fragment): gag protein from human immunodeficiency virus 1; gag
   1303..1536    +  misc_feature   RRE: The Rev response element (RRE) of HIV-1 allows for Rev-dependent mRNA export from the nucleus to the cytoplasm.
   1913..2013    +  CDS            Rev (fragment): human immunodeficiency virus 1 (HIV-1) Rev protein; rev; enhances nuclear export of unspliced and incompletely spliced viral mRNAs
   2058..2175    +  misc_feature   cPPT/CTS: central polypurine tract and central termination sequence of HIV-1
   2223..3401    +  promoter       EF-1α promoter: strong constitutive promoter for human elongation factor EF-1α
   3422..3442    +  protein_bind   attB1: mutant version of attB; core recombination site for the Gateway® BP reaction BP Clonase™
   3448..5745    +  CDS            BRAF: BRAF_HUMAN - Also known as BRAF1, RAFB1. Experimental evidence at protein level: Swiss-Prot protein existence level 1. Protein kinase involved in the transduction of mitogenic signals from the cell membrane to the nucleus (Probable). Phosphorylates MAP2K1, and thereby activates the MAP kinase signal transduction pathway (PubMed:21441910, PubMed:29433126). May play a role in the postsynaptic responses of hippocampal neurons (PubMed:1508179). From Homo sapiens (Human).
   5750..5774    -  protein_bind   attB2: mutant version of attB; recombination site for the Gateway® BP reaction BP Clonase™
   5782..5800    +  promoter       T3 promoter: promoter for bacteriophage T3 RNA polymerase
   5826..5844    -  promoter       T7 promoter: promoter for bacteriophage T7 RNA polymerase
   5850..5868    -  protein_bind   attB4 (fragment): mutant version of attB; core recombination site for the Gateway® BP reaction BP Clonase™
   5924..5965    +  CDS            V5 tag: epitope tag from simian virus 5
   6091..6553    +  misc_feature   IRES: internal ribosome entry site (IRES) of the encephalomyocarditis virus (EMCV)
   6567..7164    +  CDS            PuroR (fragment): puromycin N-acetyltransferase; pac from Streptomyces; confers resistance to puromycin
   7180..7768    +  misc_feature   WPRE: woodchuck hepatitis virus posttranscriptional regulatory element
   7776..7841    +  CDS            nef (fragment): NEF_HV1Z2 - Experimental evidence at protein level: Swiss-Prot protein existence level 1. Extracellular Nef protein targets CD4(+) T-lymphocytes for apoptosis by interacting with CXCR4 surface receptors. From Human immunodeficiency virus type 1 group M subtype D (isolate Z2/CDC-Z34) (HIV-1).
   7843..8076    +  LTR            3' LTR (ΔU3): self-inactivating 3' long terminal repeat (LTR) from HIV-1
   8281..8385    +  promoter       AmpR promoter: bla
   8386..9246    +  CDS            AmpR: β-lactamase; bla; confers resistance to ampicillin, carbenicillin, and related antibiotics
   9417..10005   +  rep_origin     ori: high-copy-number ColE1/pMB1/pBR322/pUC origin of replication
  10188..10242   +  CDS            lacI (fragment): lac repressor; lacI; The lac repressor binds to the lac operator to inhibit transcription in E. coli. This inhibition can be relieved by adding lactose or isopropyl-β-D-thiogalactopyranoside (IPTG).
  10248..10341   +  rep_origin     SV40 ori (fragment): SV40 origin of replication
  10366..10403   +  CDS            lacI (fragment): lac repressor; lacI; The lac repressor binds to the lac operator to inhibit transcription in E. coli. This inhibition can be relieved by adding lactose or isopropyl-β-D-thiogalactopyranoside (IPTG).
  10416..10437   +  protein_bind   CAP binding site: CAP binding activates transcription in the presence of cAMP. E. coli catabolite activator protein
  10452..10482   +  promoter       lac promoter: promoter for the E. coli lac operon
  10486..10508   +  protein_bind   lac operator (fragment): The lac repressor binds to the lac operator to inhibit transcription in E. coli. This inhibition can be relieved by adding lactose or isopropyl-β-D-thiogalactopyranoside (IPTG). lac repressor encoded by lacI
  10540..10623   +  polyA_signal   SV40 poly(A) signal (fragment): SV40 polyadenylation signal
  10790..329     +  CDS            nef (fragment) (across the origin): NEF_HV1BR - Experimental evidence at protein level: Swiss-Prot protein existence level 1. Extracellular Nef protein targets CD4(+) T-lymphocytes for apoptosis by interacting with CXCR4 surface receptors (PubMed:14990729). From Human immunodeficiency virus type 1 group M subtype B (isolate BRU/LAI) (HIV-1).
>Addgene plasmid #116169 | pHAGE-BRAF-K601N | addgene full sequence | sequence record 240899 | Addgene NGS Result
TGGAAGGGCTAATTCACTCCCAAAGAAGACAAGATATCCTTGATCTGTGGATCTACCACACACAAGGCTA
CTTCCCTGATTAGCAGAACTACACACCAGGGCCAGGGGTCAGATATCCACTGACCTTTGGATGGTGCTAC
AAGCTAGTACCAGTTGAGCCAGATAAGGTAGAAGAGGCCAATAAAGGAGAGAACACCAGCTTGTTACACC
CTGTGAGCCTGCATGGGATGGATGACCCGGAGAGAGAAGTGTTAGAGTGGAGGTTTGACAGCCGCCTAGC
ATTTCATCACGTGGCCCGAGAGCTGCATCCGGAGTACTTCAAGAACTGCTGATATCGAGCTTGCTACAAG
GGACTTTCCGCTGGGGACTTTCCAGGGAGGCGTGGCCTGGGCGGGACTGGGGAGTGGCGAGCCCTCAGAT
CCTGCATATAAGCAGCTGCTTTTTGCCTGTACTGGGTCTCTCTGGTTAGACCAGATCTGAGCCTGGGAGC
TCTCTGGCTAACTAGGGAACCCACTGCTTAAGCCTCAATAAAGCTTGCCTTGAGTGCTTCAAGTAGTGTG
TGCCCGTCTGTTGTGTGACTCTGGTAACTAGAGATCCCTCAGACCCTTTTAGTCAGTGTGGAAAATCTCT
AGCAGTGGCGCCCGAACAGGGACTTGAAAGCGAAAGGGAAACCAGAGGAGCTCTCTCGACGCAGGACTCG
GCTTGCTGAAGCGCGCACGGCAAGAGGCGAGGGGCGGCGACTGGTGAGTACGCCAAAAATTTTGACTAGC
GGAGGCTAGAAGGAGAGAGATGGGTGCGAGAGCGTCAGTATTAAGCGGGGGAGAATTAGATCGCGATGGG
AAAAAATTCGGTTAAGGCCAGGGGGAAAGAAAAAATATAAATTAAAACATATAGTATGGGCAAGCAGGGA
GCTAGAACGATTCGCAGTTAATCCTGGCCTGTTAGAAACATCAGAAGGCTGTAGACAAATACTGGGACAG
CTACAACCATCCCTTCAGACAGGATCAGAAGAACTTAGATCATTATATAATACAGTAGCAACCCTCTATT
GTGTGCATCAAAGGATAGAGATAAAAGACACCAAGGAAGCTTTAGACAAGATAGAGGAAGAGCAAAACAA
AAGTAAGACCACCGCACAGCAAGCGGCCGGCCGCTGATCTTCAGACCTGGAGGAGGAGATATGAGGGACA
ATTGGAGAAGTGAATTATATAAATATAAAGTAGTAAAAATTGAACCATTAGGAGTAGCACCCACCAAGGC
AAAGAGAAGAGTGGTGCAGAGAGAAAAAAGAGCAGTGGGAATAGGAGCTTTGTTCCTTGGGTTCTTGGGA
GCAGCAGGAAGCACTATGGGCGCAGCGTCAATGACGCTGACGGTACAGGCCAGACAATTATTGTCTGGTA
TAGTGCAGCAGCAGAACAATTTGCTGAGGGCTATTGAGGCGCAACAGCATCTGTTGCAACTCACAGTCTG
GGGCATCAAGCAGCTCCAGGCAAGAATCCTGGCTGTGGAAAGATACCTAAAGGATCAACAGCTCCTGGGG
ATTTGGGGTTGCTCTGGAAAACTCATTTGCACCACTGCTGTGCCTTGGAATGCTAGTTGGAGTAATAAAT
CTCTGGAACAGATTTGGAATCACACGACCTGGATGGAGTGGGACAGAGAAATTAACAATTACACAAGCTT
AATACACTCCTTAATTGAAGAATCGCAAAACCAGCAAGAAAAGAATGAACAAGAATTATTGGAATTAGAT
AAATGGGCAAGTTTGTGGAATTGGTTTAACATAACAAATTGGCTGTGGTATATAAAATTATTCATAATGA
TAGTAGGAGGCTTGGTAGGTTTAAGAATAGTTTTTGCTGTACTTTCTATAGTGAATAGAGTTAGGCAGGG
ATATTCACCATTATCGTTTCAGACCCACCTCCCAACCCCGAGGGGACCCGACAGGCCCGAAGGAATAGAA
GAAGAAGGTGGAGAGAGAGACAGAGACAGATCCATTCGATTAGTGAACGGATCTCGACGGTATCGCCGAA
TTCACAAATGGCAGTATTCATCCACAATTTTAAAAGAAAAGGGGGGATTGGGGGGTACAGTGCAGGGGAA
AGAATAGTAGACATAATAGCAACAGACATACAAACTAAAGAATTACAAAAACAAATTACAAAAATTCAAA
ATTTTCGGGTTTATTACAGGGACAGCAGAGATCCAGTTTGGACTAGTCGTGAGGCTCCGGTGCCCGTCAG
TGGGCAGAGCGCACATCGCCCACAGTCCCCGAGAAGTTGGGGGGAGGGGTCGGCAATTGAACCGGTGCCT
AGAGAAGGTGGCGCGGGGTAAACTGGGAAAGTGATGTCGTGTACTGGCTCCGCCTTTTTCCCGAGGGTGG
GGGAGAACCGTATATAAGTGCAGTAGTCGCCGTGAACGTTCTTTTTCGCAACGGGTTTGCCGCCAGAACA
CAGGTAAGTGCCGTGTGTGGTTCCCGCGGGCCTGGCCTCTTTACGGGTTATGGCCCTTGCGTGCCTTGAA
TTACTTCCACCTGGCTGCAGTACGTGATTCTTGATCCCGAGCTTCGGGTTGGAAGTGGGTGGGAGAGTTC
GAGGCCTTGCGCTTAAGGAGCCCCTTCGCCTCGTGCTTGAGTTGAGGCCTGGCCTGGGCGCTGGGGCCGC
CGCGTGCGAATCTGGTGGCACCTTCGCGCCTGTCTCGCTGCTTTCGATAAGTCTCTAGCCATTTAAAATT
TTTGATGACCTGCTGCGACGCTTTTTTTCTGGCAAGATAGTCTTGTAAATGCGGGCCAAGATCTGCACAC
TGGTATTTCGGTTTTTGGGGCCGCGGGCGGCGACGGGGCCCGTGCGTCCCAGCGCACATGTTCGGCGAGG
CGGGGCCTGCGAGCGCGGCCACCGAGAATCGGACGGGGGTAGTCTCAAGCTGGCCGGCCTGCTCTGGTGC
CTGGCCTCGCGCCGCCGTGTATCGCCCCGCCCTGGGCGGCAAGGCTGGCCCGGTCGGCACCAGTTGCGTG
AGCGGAAAGATGGCCGCTTCCCGGCCCTGCTGCAGGGAGCTCAAAATGGAGGACGCGGCGCTCGGGAGAG
CGGGCGGGTGAGTCACCCACACAAAGGAAAAGGGCCTTTCCGTCCTCAGCCGTCGCTTCATGTGACTCCA
CGGAGTACCGGGCGCCGTCCAGGCACCTCGATTAGTTCTCGAGCTTTTGGAGTACGTCGTCTTTAGGTTG
GGGGGAGGGGTTTTATGCGATGGAGTTTCCCCACACTGAGTGGGTGGAGACTGAAGTTAGGCCAGCTTGG
CACTTGATGTAATTCTCCTTGGAATTTGCCCTTTTTGAGTTTGGATCTTGGTTCATTCTCAAGCCTCAGA
CAGTGGTTCAAAGTTTTTTTCTTCCATTTCAGGTGTCGTGAAGCGGCCCTGCAGATATCAACAAGTTTGT
ACAAAAAAGCAGGCACCATGGCGGCGCTGAGCGGTGGCGGTGGTGGCGGCGCGGAGCCGGGCCAGGCTCT
GTTCAACGGGGACATGGAGCCCGAGGCCGGCGCCGGCGCCGGCGCCGCGGCCTCTTCGGCTGCGGACCCT
GCCATTCCGGAGGAGGTGTGGAATATCAAACAAATGATTAAGTTGACACAGGAACATATAGAGGCCCTAT
TGGACAAATTTGGTGGGGAGCATAATCCACCATCAATATATCTGGAGGCCTATGAAGAATACACCAGCAA
GCTAGATGCACTCCAACAAAGAGAACAACAGTTATTGGAATCTCTGGGGAACGGAACTGATTTTTCTGTT
TCTAGCTCTGCATCAATGGATACCGTTACATCTTCTTCCTCTTCTAGCCTTTCAGTGCTACCTTCATCTC
TTTCAGTTTTTCAAAATCCCACAGATGTGGCACGGAGCAACCCCAAGTCACCACAAAAACCTATCGTTAG
AGTCTTCCTGCCCAACAAACAGAGGACAGTGGTACCTGCAAGGTGTGGAGTTACAGTCCGAGACAGTCTA
AAGAAAGCACTGATGATGAGAGGTCTAATCCCAGAGTGCTGTGCTGTTTACAGAATTCAGGATGGAGAGA
AGAAACCAATTGGTTGGGACACTGATATTTCCTGGCTTACTGGAGAAGAATTGCATGTGGAAGTGTTGGA
GAATGTTCCACTTACAACACACAACTTTGTACGAAAAACGTTTTTCACCTTAGCATTTTGTGACTTTTGT
CGAAAGCTGCTTTTCCAGGGTTTCCGCTGTCAAACATGTGGTTATAAATTTCACCAGCGTTGTAGTACAG
AAGTTCCACTGATGTGTGTTAATTATGACCAACTTGATTTGCTGTTTGTCTCCAAGTTCTTTGAACACCA
CCCAATACCACAGGAAGAGGCGTCCTTAGCAGAGACTGCCCTAACATCTGGATCATCCCCTTCCGCACCC
GCCTCGGACTCTATTGGGCCCCAAATTCTCACCAGTCCGTCTCCTTCAAAATCCATTCCAATTCCACAGC
CCTTCCGACCAGCAGATGAAGATCATCGAAATCAATTTGGGCAACGAGACCGATCCTCATCAGCTCCCAA
TGTGCATATAAACACAATAGAACCTGTCAATATTGATGACTTGATTAGAGACCAAGGATTTCGTGGTGAT
GGAGGATCAACCACAGGTTTGTCTGCTACCCCCCCTGCCTCATTACCTGGCTCACTAACTAACGTGAAAG
CCTTACAGAAATCTCCAGGACCTCAGCGAGAAAGGAAGTCATCTTCATCCTCAGAAGACAGGAATCGAAT
GAAAACACTTGGTAGACGGGACTCGAGTGATGATTGGGAGATTCCTGATGGGCAGATTACAGTGGGACAA
AGAATTGGATCTGGATCATTTGGAACAGTCTACAAGGGAAAGTGGCATGGTGATGTGGCAGTGAAAATGT
TGAATGTGACAGCACCTACACCTCAGCAGTTACAAGCCTTCAAAAATGAAGTAGGAGTACTCAGGAAAAC
ACGACATGTGAATATCCTACTCTTCATGGGCTATTCCACAAAGCCACAACTGGCTATTGTTACCCAGTGG
TGTGAGGGCTCCAGCTTGTATCACCATCTCCATATCATTGAGACCAAATTTGAGATGATCAAACTTATAG
ATATTGCACGACAGACTGCACAGGGCATGGATTACTTACACGCCAAGTCAATCATCCACAGAGACCTCAA
GAGTAATAATATATTTCTTCATGAAGACCTCACAGTAAAAATAGGTGATTTTGGTCTAGCTACAGTGAAT
TCTCGATGGAGTGGGTCCCATCAGTTTGAACAGTTGTCTGGATCCATTTTGTGGATGGCACCAGAAGTCA
TCAGAATGCAAGATAAAAATCCATACAGCTTTCAGTCAGATGTATATGCATTTGGAATTGTTCTGTATGA
ATTGATGACTGGACAGTTACCTTATTCAAACATCAACAACAGGGACCAGATAATTTTTATGGTGGGACGA
GGATACCTGTCTCCAGATCTCAGTAAGGTACGGAGTAACTGTCCAAAAGCCATGAAGAGATTAATGGCAG
AGTGCCTCAAAAAGAAAAGAGATGAGAGACCACTCTTTCCCCAAATTCTCGCCTCTATTGAGCTGCTGGC
CCGCTCATTGCCAAAAATTCACCGCAGTGCATCAGAACCCTCCTTGAATCGGGCTGGTTTCCAAACAGAG
GATTTTAGTCTATATGCTTGTGCTTCTCCAAAAACACCCATCCAGGCAGGGGGATATGGTGCGTTTCCTG
TCCACTAGAACCCAGCTTTCTTGTACAAAGTGGTGATATCCAATTAACCCTCACTAAAGGTGTAAGTTTA
AAGTAAGAAATGTGCCCTATAGTGAGTCGTATTACCACCCAACTTTTCTATACAAAGTGGTTGATATCCA
GCACAGTGGCGGCCGCTCGAGTCTAGAGGGCCCGCGGTTCGAAGGTAAGCCTATCCCTAACCCTCTCCTC
GGTCTCGATTCTACGCGTACCGGTTAGTAATGAGATCCCTCCCCCCCCCCTAACGTTACTGGCCGAAGCC
GCTTGGAATAAGGCCGGTGTGCGTTTGTCTATATGTTATTTTCCACCATATTGCCGTCTTTTGGCAATGT
GAGGGCCCGGAAACCTGGCCCTGTCTTCTTGACGAGCATTCCTAGGGGTCTTTCCCCTCTCGCCAAAGGA
ATGCAAGGTCTGTTGAATGTCGTGAAGGAAGCAGTTCCTCTGGAAGCTTCTTGAAGACAAACAACGTCTG
TAGCGACCCTTTGCAGGCAGCGGAACCCCCCACCTGGCGACAGGTGCCTCTGCGGCCAAAAGCCACGTGT
ATAAGATACACCTGCAAAGGCGGCACAACCCCAGTGCCACGTTGTGAGTTGGATAGTTGTGGAAAGAGTC
AAATGGCTCTCCTCAAGCGTATTCAACAAGGGGCTGAAGGATGCCCAGAAGGTACCCCATTGTATGGGAT
CTGATCTGGGGCCTCGGTGCACATGCTTTACATGTGTTTAGTCGAGGTTAAAAAAACGTCTAGGCCCCCC
GAACCACGGGGACGTGGTTTTCCTTTGAAAAACACGATGATAATATGGCCACACATATGACCGAGTACAA
GCCCACGGTGCGCCTCGCCACCCGCGACGACGTCCCCAGGGCCGTACGCACCCTCGCCGCCGCGTTCGCC
GACTACCCCGCCACGCGCCACACCGTCGATCCGGACCGCCACATCGAGCGGGTCACCGAGCTGCAAGAAC
TCTTCCTCACGCGCGTCGGGCTCGACATCGGCAAGGTGTGGGTCGCGGACGACGGCGCCGCGGTGGCGGT
CTGGACCACGCCGGAGAGCGTCGAAGCGGGGGCGGTGTTCGCCGAGATCGGCCCGCGCATGGCCGAGTTG
AGCGGTTCCCGGCTGGCCGCGCAGCAACAGATGGAAGGCCTCCTGGCGCCGCACCGGCCCAAGGAGCCCG
CGTGGTTCCTGGCCACCGTCGGCGTCTCGCCCGACCACCAGGGCAAGGGTCTGGGCAGCGCCGTCGTGCT
CCCCGGAGTGGAGGCGGCCGAGCGCGCCGGGGTGCCCGCCTTCCTGGAGACCTCCGCGCCCCGCAACCTC
CCCTTCTACGAGCGGCTCGGCTTCACCGTCACCGCCGACGTCGAGGTGCCCGAAGGACCGCGCACCTGGT
GCATGACCCGCAAGCCCGGTGCCTAAATCGATAGATCCTAATCAACCTCTGGATTACAAAATTTGTGAAA
GATTGACTGGTATTCTTAACTATGTTGCTCCTTTTACGCTATGTGGATACGCTGCTTTAATGCCTTTGTA
TCATGCTATTGCTTCCCGTATGGCTTTCATTTTCTCCTCCTTGTATAAATCCTGGTTGCTGTCTCTTTAT
GAGGAGTTGTGGCCCGTTGTCAGGCAACGTGGCGTGGTGTGCACTGTGTTTGCTGACGCAACCCCCACTG
GTTGGGGCATTGCCACCACCTGTCAGCTCCTTTCCGGGACTTTCGCTTTCCCCCTCCCTATTGCCACGGC
GGAACTCATCGCCGCCTGCCTTGCCCGCTGCTGGACAGGGGCTCGGCTGTTGGGCACTGACAATTCCGTG
GTGTTGTCGGGGAAATCATCGTCCTTTCCTTGGCTGCTCGCCTGTGTTGCCACCTGGATTCTGCGCGGGA
CGTCCTTCTGCTACGTCCCTTCGGCCCTCAATCCAGCGGACCTTCCTTCCCGCGGCCTGCTGCCGGCTCT
GCGGCCTCTTCCGCGTCTTCGCCTTCGCCCTCAGACGAGTCGGATCTCCCTTTGGGCCGCCTCCCCGCCT
GAGATCCTTTAAGACCAATGACTTACAAGGCAGCTGTAGATCTTAGCCACTTTTTAAAAGAAAAGGGGGG
ACTGGAAGGGCTAATTCACTCCCAACGAAGACAAGATCTGCTTTTTGCTTGTACTGGGTCTCTCTGGTTA
GACCAGATCTGAGCCTGGGAGCTCTCTGGCTAACTAGGGAACCCACTGCTTAAGCCTCAATAAAGCTTGC
CTTGAGTGCTTCAAGTAGTGTGTGCCCGTCTGTTGTGTGACTCTGGTAACTAGAGATCCCTCAGACCCTT
TTAGTCAGTGTGGAAAATCTCTAGCAGTAGTAGTTCATGTCATCTTATTATTCAGTATTTATAACTTGCA
AAGAAATGAATATCAGAGAGTGAGAGGCCCGGGTTAATTAAGGAAAGGGCTAGATCATTCTTGAAGACGA
AAGGGCCTCGTGATACGCCTATTTTTATAGGTTAATGTCATGATAATAATGGTTTCTTAGACGTCAGGTG
GCACTTTTCGGGGAAATGTGCGCGGAACCCCTATTTGTTTATTTTTCTAAATACATTCAAATATGTATCC
GCTCATGAGACAATAACCCTGATAAATGCTTCAATAATATTGAAAAAGGAAGAGTATGAGTATTCAACAT
TTCCGTGTCGCCCTTATTCCCTTTTTTGCGGCATTTTGCCTTCCTGTTTTTGCTCACCCAGAAACGCTGG
TGAAAGTAAAAGATGCTGAAGATCAGTTGGGTGCACGAGTGGGTTACATCGAACTGGATCTCAACAGCGG
TAAGATCCTTGAGAGTTTTCGCCCCGAAGAACGTTTTCCAATGATGAGCACTTTTAAAGTTCTGCTATGT
GGCGCGGTATTATCCCGTGTTGACGCCGGGCAAGAGCAACTCGGTCGCCGCATACACTATTCTCAGAATG
ACTTGGTTGAGTACTCACCAGTCACAGAAAAGCATCTTACGGATGGCATGACAGTAAGAGAATTATGCAG
TGCTGCCATAACCATGAGTGATAACACTGCGGCCAACTTACTTCTGACAACGATCGGAGGACCGAAGGAG
CTAACCGCTTTTTTGCACAACATGGGGGATCATGTAACTCGCCTTGATCGTTGGGAACCGGAGCTGAATG
AAGCCATACCAAACGACGAGCGTGACACCACGATGCCTGTAGCAATGGCAACAACGTTGCGCAAACTATT
AACTGGCGAACTACTTACTCTAGCTTCCCGGCAACAATTAATAGACTGGATGGAGGCGGATAAAGTTGCA
GGACCACTTCTGCGCTCGGCCCTTCCGGCTGGCTGGTTTATTGCTGATAAATCTGGAGCCGGTGAGCGTG
GGTCTCGCGGTATCATTGCAGCACTGGGGCCAGATGGTAAGCCCTCCCGTATCGTAGTTATCTACACGAC
GGGGAGTCAGGCAACTATGGATGAACGAAATAGACAGATCGCTGAGATAGGTGCCTCACTGATTAAGCAT
TGGTAACTGTCAGACCAAGTTTACTCATATATACTTTAGATTGATTTAAAACTTCATTTTTAATTTAAAA
GGATCTAGGTGAAGATCCTTTTTGATAATCTCATGACCAAAATCCCTTAACGTGAGTTTTCGTTCCACTG
AGCGTCAGACCCCGTAGAAAAGATCAAAGGATCTTCTTGAGATCCTTTTTTTCTGCGCGTAATCTGCTGC
TTGCAAACAAAAAAACCACCGCTACCAGCGGTGGTTTGTTTGCCGGATCAAGAGCTACCAACTCTTTTTC
CGAAGGTAACTGGCTTCAGCAGAGCGCAGATACCAAATACTGTTCTTCTAGTGTAGCCGTAGTTAGGCCA
CCACTTCAAGAACTCTGTAGCACCGCCTACATACCTCGCTCTGCTAATCCTGTTACCAGTGGCTGCTGCC
AGTGGCGATAAGTCGTGTCTTACCGGGTTGGACTCAAGACGATAGTTACCGGATAAGGCGCAGCGGTCGG
GCTGAACGGGGGGTTCGTGCACACAGCCCAGCTTGGAGCGAACGACCTACACCGAACTGAGATACCTACA
GCGTGAGCTATGAGAAAGCGCCACGCTTCCCGAAGGGAGAAAGGCGGACAGGTATCCGGTAAGCGGCAGG
GTCGGAACAGGAGAGCGCACGAGGGAGCTTCCAGGGGGAAACGCCTGGTATCTTTATAGTCCTGTCGGGT
TTCGCCACCTCTGACTTGAGCGTCGATTTTTGTGATGCTCGTCAGGGGGGCGGAGCCTATGGAAAAACGC
CAGCAACGCGGCCTTTTTACGGTTCCTGGCCTTTTGCTGGCCTTTTGCTCACATGTTCTTTCCTGCGTTA
TCCCCTGATTCTGTGGATAACCGTATTACCGCCTTTGAGTGAGCTGATACCGCTCGCCGCAGCCGAACGA
CCGAGCGCAGCGAGTCAGTGAGCGAGGAAGCGGAAGAGCGCCCAATACGCAAACCGCCTCTCCCCGCGCG
TTGGCCGATTCATTAATGCAGCAAGCTCATGGCTGACTAATTTTTTTTATTTATGCAGAGGCCGAGGCCG
CCTCGGCCTCTGAGCTATTCCAGAAGTAGTGAGGAGGCTTTTTTGGAGGCCTAGGCTTTTGCAAAAAGCT
CCCCGTGGCACGACAGGTTTCCCGACTGGAAAGCGGGCAGTGAGCGCAACGCAATTAATGTGAGTTAGCT
CACTCATTAGGCACCCCAGGCTTTACACTTTATGCTTCCGGCTCGTATGTTGTGTGGAATTGTGAGCGGA
TAACAATTTCACACAGGAAACAGCTATGACATGATTACGAATTTCACAAATAAAGCATTTTTTTCACTGC
ATTCTAGTTGTGGTTTGTCCAAACTCATCAATGTATCTTATCATGTCTGGATCAACTGGATAACTCAAGC
TAACCAAAATCATCCCAAACTTCCCACCCCATACCCTATTACCACTGCCAATTACCTGTGGTTTCATTTA
CTCTAAACCTGTGATTCCTCTGAATTATTTTCATTTTAAAGAAATTGTATTTGTTAAATATGTACTACAA
ACTTAGTAGT
