>Addgene plasmid #116169 | pHAGE-BRAF-K601N | depositor partial sequence | sequence record 219042 | insert
ATGGCGGCGCTGAGCGGTGGCGGTGGTGGCGGCGCGGAGCCGGGCCAGGCTCTGTTCAACGGGGACATGG
AGCCCGAGGCCGGCGCCGGCGCCGGCGCCGCGGCCTCTTCGGCTGCGGACCCTGCCATTCCGGAGGAGGT
GTGGAATATCAAACAAATGATTAAGTTGACACAGGAACATATAGAGGCCCTATTGGACAAATTTGGTGGG
GAGCATAATCCACCATCAATATATCTGGAGGCCTATGAAGAATACACCAGCAAGCTAGATGCACTCCAAC
AAAGAGAACAACAGTTATTGGAATCTCTGGGGAACGGAACTGATTTTTCTGTTTCTAGCTCTGCATCAAT
GGATACCGTTACATCTTCTTCCTCTTCTAGCCTTTCAGTGCTACCTTCATCTCTTTCAGTTTTTCAAAAT
CCCACAGATGTGGCACGGAGCAACCCCAAGTCACCACAAAAACCTATCGTTAGAGTCTTCCTGCCCAACA
AACAGAGGACAGTGGTACCTGCAAGGTGTGGAGTTACAGTCCGAGACAGTCTAAAGAAAGCACTGATGAT
GAGAGGTCTAATCCCAGAGTGCTGTGCTGTTTACAGAATTCAGGATGGAGAGAAGAAACCAATTGGTTGG
GACACTGATATTTCCTGGCTTACTGGAGAAGAATTGCATGTGGAAGTGTTGGAGAATGTTCCACTTACAA
CACACAACTTTGTACGAAAAACGTTTTTCACCTTAGCATTTTGTGACTTTTGTCGAAAGCTGCTTTTCCA
GGGTTTCCGCTGTCAAACATGTGGTTATAAATTTCACCAGCGTTGTAGTACAGAAGTTCCACTGATGTGT
GTTAATTATGACCAACTTGATTTGCTGTTTGTCTCCAAGTTCTTTGAACACCACCCAATACCACAGGAAG
AGGCGTCCTTAGCAGAGACTGCCCTAACATCTGGATCATCCCCTTCCGCACCCGCCTCGGACTCTATTGG
GCCCCAAATTCTCACCAGTCCGTCTCCTTCAAAATCCATTCCAATTCCACAGCCCTTCCGACCAGCAGAT
GAAGATCATCGAAATCAATTTGGGCAACGAGACCGATCCTCATCAGCTCCCAATGTGCATATAAACACAA
TAGAACCTGTCAATATTGATGACTTGATTAGAGACCAAGGATTTCGTGGTGATGGAGGATCAACCACAGG
TTTGTCTGCTACCCCCCCTGCCTCATTACCTGGCTCACTAACTAACGTGAAAGCCTTACAGAAATCTCCA
GGACCTCAGCGAGAAAGGAAGTCATCTTCATCCTCAGAAGACAGGAATCGAATGAAAACACTTGGTAGAC
GGGACTCGAGTGATGATTGGGAGATTCCTGATGGGCAGATTACAGTGGGACAAAGAATTGGATCTGGATC
ATTTGGAACAGTCTACAAGGGAAAGTGGCATGGTGATGTGGCAGTGAAAATGTTGAATGTGACAGCACCT
ACACCTCAGCAGTTACAAGCCTTCAAAAATGAAGTAGGAGTACTCAGGAAAACACGACATGTGAATATCC
TACTCTTCATGGGCTATTCCACAAAGCCACAACTGGCTATTGTTACCCAGTGGTGTGAGGGCTCCAGCTT
GTATCACCATCTCCATATCATTGAGACCAAATTTGAGATGATCAAACTTATAGATATTGCACGACAGACT
GCACAGGGCATGGATTACTTACACGCCAAGTCAATCATCCACAGAGACCTCAAGAGTAATAATATATTTC
TTCATGAAGACCTCACAGTAAAAATAGGTGATTTTGGTCTAGCTACAGTGAATTCTCGATGGAGTGGGTC
CCATCAGTTTGAACAGTTGTCTGGATCCATTTTGTGGATGGCACCAGAAGTCATCAGAATGCAAGATAAA
AATCCATACAGCTTTCAGTCAGATGTATATGCATTTGGAATTGTTCTGTATGAATTGATGACTGGACAGT
TACCTTATTCAAACATCAACAACAGGGACCAGATAATTTTTATGGTGGGACGAGGATACCTGTCTCCAGA
TCTCAGTAAGGTACGGAGTAACTGTCCAAAAGCCATGAAGAGATTAATGGCAGAGTGCCTCAAAAAGAAA
AGAGATGAGAGACCACTCTTTCCCCAAATTCTCGCCTCTATTGAGCTGCTGGCCCGCTCATTGCCAAAAA
TTCACCGCAGTGCATCAGAACCCTCCTTGAATCGGGCTGGTTTCCAAACAGAGGATTTTAGTCTATATGC
TTGTGCTTCTCCAAAAACACCCATCCAGGCAGGGGGATATGGTGCGTTTCCTGTCCACTAG
